>Addgene plasmid #40155 | pFM109 | addgene partial sequence | sequence record 53584 | pGEX5
AGTTCTGTTCCAGGGGCCCCTGGGATCCATGACTGACTTGGATACGTCCTCAGCCCAGATCAGGGCATCC
CAATCCGACTTATCCATAGCTAATAGCTCACCCCGCTTGTTGGAATCAAACGCTACCACCTCCACTGCTT
GTATTAATGATGTGCAGCAACCAGTGCGCCGAGACCTGTCGAGCGAGCTGCTGTCCCCCTTGTGTGACCA
ACTCTTCGATCGCCCGGTCATGGTTACTTGTGGCCACTCCTACTGTGAACCATGTATTGAGCGTCACACT
AGAGACACACGTGCTTGTGTTATTTGTAAGCTGGATGTAGGGCCCTTCGCGGCAATGATCCCAAGCATCA
CTCTCGACAACATGGTTCGAAAATTAAAGAACCAAGAAAACATTGAGTCGAGCTACGATGACCTCTTCAT
CTGCGAAGAGAAACTTCAAAAAGCTCCAACTCCACCAATCAGCGAAGAGATTCCAGCGCAAAAAATGACA
AGGTCGTTGTCGCAAAGAAGCAAACGCCGACTCTTCTTCTCTATTGCTGGACCAACCATCTGCTCGAGCC
CAATCACCCCACACCGCCGTCGCCCACTGTCGCCAAGTGCTCGTCCCGCCAAAAGTTCTCTGAAAATCCC
GCCGGAGCCGCTGAACCACTCGCTCTCACCTCCAGGATTCCATAACAGTCACCACCACCGAGACGATTCT
CTGGTGCTCGCCGGCGGAAATTTCCGCCGAAATGGATTCGGCCGACGTTCGGAACGCTTCACCGCCGCCA
CCACCAGTGCACAAAGTTTTGCTGAAAGTTCGCAGATTTCCACTGGAAATTCGTCGAAA
