[The description below was written by a language model from this plasmid's Addgene catalogue record.]
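Description:
pFM109 (also called pGEX6p1-par-2 C56S) is a bacterial expression plasmid built on the pGEX-6p-1 backbone, a roughly 4.9 kb vector designed for producing glutathione S-transferase fusion proteins in E. coli. It is selected with ampicillin. The record does not list its origin of replication or copy number, and no feature table is provided, so only the catalogue fields are available.

The insert is the Caenorhabditis elegans polarity gene par-2, cloned between the BamHI and NotI sites, both of which remain intact. Expression is driven by the tac promoter, a hybrid trp/lac promoter that is typically induced with IPTG. The backbone supplies an N-terminal GST tag, which allows the fusion to be captured on glutathione resin. The par-2 sequence carries two changes. The first is a C56S substitution. The second is a recoding of base pairs 6–523, which makes the sequence resistant to RNAi directed against the endogenous gene. That recoding was made for the RNAi-resistant par-2 transgene and has no functional role in bacterial expression, where it has simply been carried over into this coding sequence.

The record does not explicitly state the purpose of the construct. Its design points to production and purification of recombinant GST–PAR-2 C56S for biochemical assays, presumably for comparison with wild-type or other mutant forms of the protein. The associated study concerns how microtubules contribute to the self-organization of polarized PAR domains in the C. elegans zygote.
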