Addgene plasmid #40155: pFM109
Depositing lab: Geraldine Seydoux. Depositing organization: Johns Hopkins University and School of Medicine. Publication: Microtubules induce self-organization of polarized PAR domains in Caenorhabditis elegans zygotes. Motegi F, Zonies S, Hao Y, Cuenca AA, Griffin E, Seydoux G. Nat Cell Biol. 2011 Oct 9;13(11):1361-7. doi: 10.1038/ncb2354. PubMed 21983565.
Backbone
  Vector backbone: pGEX-6p-1
  Backbone manufacturer: GE
  Backbone size w/o insert (bp): 4900
  Vector type: Bacterial Expression
Growth in bacteria
  Bacterial resistance: Ampicillin, 100 μg/mL
  Growth temperature: 37°C
  Growth strain: DH5alpha
  Copy number: Unknown
Gene/Insert
  Gene/Insert name: par-2 RNAi resistant, C56S (alt name: par-2)
  Species: C. elegans (nematode)
  Mutation: C56S; base pairs 6-523 of par-2 were recoded to create the RNAi-resistant par-2 transgene.
  GenBank ID: NC_003281.9
  Entrez Gene: par-2 (a.k.a. CELE_F58B6.3)
  Promoter: tac
  Tag / fusion protein: GST (N terminal on backbone)
  Cloning method: Restriction Enzyme; 5′ cloning site BamHI (not destroyed); 3′ cloning site Not1 (not destroyed)
  Sequencing primers: 5′ pGEX5; 3′ pGEX3
Terms and licenses: Academic/Nonprofit Terms; Industry Terms: Not Available to Industry
Depositor comments: Alternate plasmid name: pGEX6p1-par-2 C56S
How to cite: pFM109 was a gift from Geraldine Seydoux (Addgene plasmid # 40155 ; http://n2t.net/addgene:40155 ; RRID:Addgene_40155)
